Addgene plasmid #75750: BLK gRNA (BRDN0001147641)
Purpose: 3rd generation lentiviral gRNA plasmid targeting human BLK
Depositing lab: John Doench & David Root. Depositing organization: Broad Institute. Publication: Optimized sgRNA design to maximize activity and minimize off-target effects of CRISPR-Cas9. Doench JG, Fusi N, Sullender M, Hegde M, Vaimberg EW, Donovan KF, Smith I, Tothova Z, Wilen C, Orchard R, Virgin HW, Listgarten J, Root DE. Nat Biotechnol. 2016 Jan 18. doi: 10.1038/nbt.3437. PubMed 26780180.
Backbone
  Vector backbone: lentiGuide-Puro
  Backbone manufacturer: Zhang Lab (Addgene plasmid # 52963)
  Vector type: Mammalian Expression, Lentiviral, CRISPR
  Selectable markers: Puromycin
Growth in bacteria
  Bacterial resistance: Ampicillin, 100 μg/mL
  Growth temperature: 37°C
  Growth strain: DH5alpha
  Copy number: High Copy
Gene/Insert
  Gene/Insert name: BLK (alt names: BLK; NM_001715.2)
  gRNA/shRNA sequence: GCTGGTCCGACTCTACGCAG
  Species: H. sapiens (human)
  Entrez Gene: BLK (a.k.a. MODY11)
  Promoter: hU6
  Cloning method: Unknown
  Sequencing primers: 5′ U6-F; 3′ pS2-R
Terms and licenses: Academic/Nonprofit Terms; Industry Terms: Not Available to Industry
Depositor comments: The gRNA was designed to target the following Genbank reference sequence(s): NM_001715.2. Note that this plasmid does NOT contain Cas9. It should be used in conjunction with lentiCas9-Blast (Addgene #52962) or otherwise with cell lines already expressing Cas9. Browse the full kinome gRNA library at http://www.addgene.org/pooled-library/broadgpp-human-kinome/ or visit http://www.broadinstitute.org/rnai/public/ for detailed protocols and information.
How to cite: BLK gRNA (BRDN0001147641) was a gift from John Doench & David Root (Addgene plasmid # 75750 ; http://n2t.net/addgene:75750 ; RRID:Addgene_75750)
