[The description below was written by a language model from this plasmid's Addgene catalogue record and pLannotate feature annotations shown in this document.]
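Description:
BLK gRNA (BRDN0001147641) is a third-generation lentiviral guide RNA plasmid built on the lentiGuide-Puro backbone and designed to target the human BLK gene, with the guide designed against a single GenBank reference transcript. It is one clone of a human kinome gRNA collection. In bacteria it is maintained through a high-copy ColE1/pUC-type origin and selected with ampicillin via the β-lactamase gene. The backbone also carries an f1 origin, an SV40 origin and residual lac, T7 and T3 promoter elements that are not part of the payload.

The transfer cassette is framed by an RSV promoter fused to a truncated HIV-1 5' LTR, which makes genomic RNA production Tat-independent, and by a self-inactivating ΔU3 3' LTR followed by an SV40 polyadenylation signal. Between the LTRs lie the Ψ packaging signal with a gag fragment, the Rev response element for nuclear export of the unspliced genome, and a cPPT/CTS that aids nuclear import in transduced cells. The human U6 RNA polymerase III promoter drives the BLK-specific spacer joined to the Streptococcus pyogenes Cas9 guide scaffold. Downstream, the EF-1α core promoter with its intron A expresses puromycin N-acetyltransferase, and a WPRE enhances transcript expression, so transduced mammalian cells can be selected with puromycin.

The plasmid does not encode Cas9. It is meant to be packaged into lentivirus and used in cells that already express Cas9 or that receive a separate Cas9 vector, for CRISPR editing or knockout of BLK in human cells.
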