Features (pLannotate 1.2.2; 29 found; start..end, strand, type, name):
     14..80      +  CDS            small t antigen (fragment): SV40 (simian virus 40) small t antigen
    106..317     +  promoter       EF-1α core promoter: core promoter for human elongation factor EF-1α
    318..1256    +  intron         EF-1α intron A: intron upstream of the start codon of human EF-1α
   1278..1877    +  CDS            PuroR (fragment): puromycin N-acetyltransferase; pac from Streptomyces; confers resistance to puromycin
   1893..2481    +  misc_feature   WPRE: woodchuck hepatitis virus posttranscriptional regulatory element
   2532..2551    +  misc_feature   cPPT/CTS (fragment): central polypurine tract and central termination sequence of HIV-1
   2553..2786    +  LTR            3' LTR (ΔU3): self-inactivating 3' long terminal repeat (LTR) from HIV-1
   2864..2985    +  polyA_signal   SV40 poly(A) signal: SV40 polyadenylation signal
   3025..3160    +  rep_origin     SV40 ori: SV40 origin of replication
   3181..3199    -  promoter       T7 promoter: promoter for bacteriophage T7 RNA polymerase
   3207..3362    +  CDS            lacZα (fragment): LacZα fragment of β-galactosidase; lacZ fragment
   3367..3795    +  rep_origin     f1 ori (sequence partly withheld): f1 bacteriophage origin of replication; arrow indicates direction of (+) strand synthesis
   3848..3952    +  promoter       AmpR promoter: bla
   3953..4813    +  CDS            AmpR: β-lactamase; bla; confers resistance to ampicillin, carbenicillin, and related antibiotics
   4984..5572    +  rep_origin     ori: high-copy-number ColE1/pMB1/pBR322/pUC origin of replication
   5755..5847    +  CDS            lacI (fragment): lac repressor; lacI; The lac repressor binds to the lac operator to inhibit transcription in E. coli. This inhibition can be relieved by adding lactose or isopropyl-β-D-thiogalactopyranoside (IPTG).
   5860..5881    +  protein_bind   CAP binding site: CAP binding activates transcription in the presence of cAMP. E. coli catabolite activator protein
   5896..5926    +  promoter       lac promoter: promoter for the E. coli lac operon
   5934..5950    +  protein_bind   lac operator: The lac repressor binds to the lac operator to inhibit transcription in E. coli. This inhibition can be relieved by adding lactose or isopropyl-β-D-thiogalactopyranoside (IPTG). lac repressor encoded by lacI
   5995..6013    +  promoter       T3 promoter: promoter for bacteriophage T3 RNA polymerase
   6041..6267    +  promoter       RSV promoter: Rous sarcoma virus enhancer/promoter
   6268..6448    +  LTR            5' LTR (truncated): truncated 5' long terminal repeat (LTR) from HIV-1
   6495..6620    +  misc_feature   HIV-1 Ψ: packaging signal of human immunodeficiency virus type 1
   6604..6967    +  CDS            HIV-1 gag (fragment): gag protein from human immunodeficiency virus 1; gag
   7113..7346    +  misc_feature   RRE: The Rev response element (RRE) of HIV-1 allows for Rev-dependent mRNA export from the nucleus to the cytoplasm.
   7723..7749    +  CDS            Rev (fragment): human immunodeficiency virus 1 (HIV-1) Rev protein; rev; enhances nuclear export of unspliced and incompletely spliced viral mRNAs
   7753..7993    +  promoter       U6 promoter: RNA polymerase III promoter for human U6 snRNA
   8023..8098    +  misc_RNA       gRNA scaffold: guide RNA scaffold for the Streptococcus pyogenes CRISPR/Cas9 system
   8154..8271    +  misc_feature   cPPT/CTS: central polypurine tract and central termination sequence of HIV-1
>Addgene plasmid #75750 | BLK gRNA (BRDN0001147641) | addgene full sequence | sequence record 184494 | Addgene Assembled Sequence
CCCGGGTGCAAAGATGGATAAAGTTTTAAACAGAGAGGAATCTTTGCAGCTAATGGACCTTCTAGGTCTT
GAAAGGAGTGGGAATTGGCTCCGGTGCCCGTCAGTGGGCAGAGCGCACATCGCCCACAGTCCCCGAGAAG
TTGGGGGGAGGGGTCGGCAATTGATCCGGTGCCTAGAGAAGGTGGCGCGGGGTAAACTGGGAAAGTGATG
TCGTGTACTGGCTCCGCCTTTTTCCCGAGGGTGGGGGAGAACCGTATATAAGTGCAGTAGTCGCCGTGAA
CGTTCTTTTTCGCAACGGGTTTGCCGCCAGAACACAGGTAAGTGCCGTGTGTGGTTCCCGCGGGCCTGGC
CTCTTTACGGGTTATGGCCCTTGCGTGCCTTGAATTACTTCCACCTGGCTGCAGTACGTGATTCTTGATC
CCGAGCTTCGGGTTGGAAGTGGGTGGGAGAGTTCGAGGCCTTGCGCTTAAGGAGCCCCTTCGCCTCGTGC
TTGAGTTGAGGCCTGGCCTGGGCGCTGGGGCCGCCGCGTGCGAATCTGGTGGCACCTTCGCGCCTGTCTC
GCTGCTTTCGATAAGTCTCTAGCCATTTAAAATTTTTGATGACCTGCTGCGACGCTTTTTTTCTGGCAAG
ATAGTCTTGTAAATGCGGGCCAAGATCTGCACACTGGTATTTCGGTTTTTGGGGCCGCGGGCGGCGACGG
GGCCCGTGCGTCCCAGCGCACATGTTCGGCGAGGCGGGGCCTGCGAGCGCGGCCACCGAGAATCGGACGG
GGGTAGTCTCAAGCTGGCCGGCCTGCTCTGGTGCCTGGCCTCGCGCCGCCGTGTATCGCCCCGCCCTGGG
CGGCAAGGCTGGCCCGGTCGGCACCAGTTGCGTGAGCGGAAAGATGGCCGCTTCCCGGCCCTGCTGCAGG
GAGCTCAAAATGGAGGACGCGGCGCTCGGGAGAGCGGGCGGGTGAGTCACCCACACAAAGGAAAAGGGCC
TTTCCGTCCTCAGCCGTCGCTTCATGTGACTCCACGGAGTACCGGGCGCCGTCCAGGCACCTCGATTAGT
TCTCGAGCTTTTGGAGTACGTCGTCTTTAGGTTGGGGGGAGGGGTTTTATGCGATGGAGTTTCCCCACAC
TGAGTGGGTGGAGACTGAAGTTAGGCCAGCTTGGCACTTGATGTAATTCTCCTTGGAATTTGCCCTTTTT
GAGTTTGGATCTTGGTTCATTCTCAAGCCTCAGACAGTGGTTCAAAGTTTTTTTCTTCCATTTCAGGTGT
CGTGACGTACGGCCACCATGACCGAGTACAAGCCCACGGTGCGCCTCGCCACCCGCGACGACGTCCCCAG
GGCCGTACGCACCCTCGCCGCCGCGTTCGCCGACTACCCCGCCACGCGCCACACCGTCGATCCGGACCGC
CACATCGAGCGGGTCACCGAGCTGCAAGAACTCTTCCTCACGCGCGTCGGGCTCGACATCGGCAAGGTGT
GGGTCGCGGACGACGGCGCCGCCGTGGCGGTCTGGACCACGCCGGAGAGCGTCGAAGCGGGGGCGGTGTT
CGCCGAGATCGGCCCGCGCATGGCCGAGTTGAGCGGTTCCCGGCTGGCCGCGCAGCAACAGATGGAAGGC
CTCCTGGCGCCGCACCGGCCCAAGGAGCCCGCGTGGTTCCTGGCCACCGTCGGAGTCTCGCCCGACCACC
AGGGCAAGGGTCTGGGCAGCGCCGTCGTGCTCCCCGGAGTGGAGGCGGCCGAGCGCGCCGGGGTGCCCGC
CTTCCTGGAGACCTCCGCGCCCCGCAACCTCCCCTTCTACGAGCGGCTCGGCTTCACCGTCACCGCCGAC
GTCGAGGTGCCCGAAGGACCGCGCACCTGGTGCATGACCCGCAAGCCCGGTGCCTGAACGCGTTAAGTCG
ACAATCAACCTCTGGATTACAAAATTTGTGAAAGATTGACTGGTATTCTTAACTATGTTGCTCCTTTTAC
GCTATGTGGATACGCTGCTTTAATGCCTTTGTATCATGCTATTGCTTCCCGTATGGCTTTCATTTTCTCC
TCCTTGTATAAATCCTGGTTGCTGTCTCTTTATGAGGAGTTGTGGCCCGTTGTCAGGCAACGTGGCGTGG
TGTGCACTGTGTTTGCTGACGCAACCCCCACTGGTTGGGGCATTGCCACCACCTGTCAGCTCCTTTCCGG
GACTTTCGCTTTCCCCCTCCCTATTGCCACGGCGGAACTCATCGCCGCCTGCCTTGCCCGCTGCTGGACA
GGGGCTCGGCTGTTGGGCACTGACAATTCCGTGGTGTTGTCGGGGAAATCATCGTCCTTTCCTTGGCTGC
TCGCCTGTGTTGCCACCTGGATTCTGCGCGGGACGTCCTTCTGCTACGTCCCTTCGGCCCTCAATCCAGC
GGACCTTCCTTCCCGCGGCCTGCTGCCGGCTCTGCGGCCTCTTCCGCGTCTTCGCCTTCGCCCTCAGACG
AGTCGGATCTCCCTTTGGGCCGCCTCCCCGCGTCGACTTTAAGACCAATGACTTACAAGGCAGCTGTAGA
TCTTAGCCACTTTTTAAAAGAAAAGGGGGGACTGGAAGGGCTAATTCACTCCCAACGAAGACAAGATCTG
CTTTTTGCTTGTACTGGGTCTCTCTGGTTAGACCAGATCTGAGCCTGGGAGCTCTCTGGCTAACTAGGGA
ACCCACTGCTTAAGCCTCAATAAAGCTTGCCTTGAGTGCTTCAAGTAGTGTGTGCCCGTCTGTTGTGTGA
CTCTGGTAACTAGAGATCCCTCAGACCCTTTTAGTCAGTGTGGAAAATCTCTAGCAGTACGTATAGTAGT
TCATGTCATCTTATTATTCAGTATTTATAACTTGCAAAGAAATGAATATCAGAGAGTGAGAGGAACTTGT
TTATTGCAGCTTATAATGGTTACAAATAAAGCAATAGCATCACAAATTTCACAAATAAAGCATTTTTTTC
ACTGCATTCTAGTTGTGGTTTGTCCAAACTCATCAATGTATCTTATCATGTCTGGCTCTAGCTATCCCGC
CCCTAACTCCGCCCATCCCGCCCCTAACTCCGCCCAGTTCCGCCCATTCTCCGCCCCATGGCTGACTAAT
TTTTTTTATTTATGCAGAGGCCGAGGCCGCCTCGGCCTCTGAGCTATTCCAGAAGTAGTGAGGAGGCTTT
TTTGGAGGCCTAGGGACGTACCCAATTCGCCCTATAGTGAGTCGTATTACGCGCGCTCACTGGCCGTCGT
TTTACAACGTCGTGACTGGGAAAACCCTGGCGTTACCCAACTTAATCGCCTTGCAGCACATCCCCCTTTC
GCCAGCTGGCGTAATAGCGAAGAGGCCCGCACCGATCGCCCTTCCCAACAGTTGCGCAGCCTGAATGGCG
AATGGG
[124 nt withheld, positions 3367-3490]
C
[91 nt withheld, positions 3492-3582]
A
[49 nt withheld, positions 3584-3632]
CCTTTGACGTTGGAGTCCACGTTCTTT
[37 nt withheld, positions 3660-3696]
ACCCTATCTCGGTCTATTCTTTTGATTTATAAGGGATTTTGCCGATTTCGGCCTATTGGTTAAAAAATGA
GCTGATTTAACAAAAATTTAACGCGAATTTTAACAAAATATTAACGCTTACAATTTAGGTGGCACTTTTC
GGGGAAATGTGCGCGGAACCCCTATTTGTTTATTTTTCTAAATACATTCAAATATGTATCCGCTCATGAG
ACAATAACCCTGATAAATGCTTCAATAATATTGAAAAAGGAAGAGTATGAGTATTCAACATTTCCGTGTC
GCCCTTATTCCCTTTTTTGCGGCATTTTGCCTTCCTGTTTTTGCTCACCCAGAAACGCTGGTGAAAGTAA
AAGATGCTGAAGATCAGTTGGGTGCACGAGTGGGTTACATCGAACTGGATCTCAACAGCGGTAAGATCCT
TGAGAGTTTTCGCCCCGAAGAACGTTTTCCAATGATGAGCACTTTTAAAGTTCTGCTATGTGGCGCGGTA
TTATCCCGTATTGACGCCGGGCAAGAGCAACTCGGTCGCCGCATACACTATTCTCAGAATGACTTGGTTG
AGTACTCACCAGTCACAGAAAAGCATCTTACGGATGGCATGACAGTAAGAGAATTATGCAGTGCTGCCAT
AACCATGAGTGATAACACTGCGGCCAACTTACTTCTGACAACGATCGGAGGACCGAAGGAGCTAACCGCT
TTTTTGCACAACATGGGGGATCATGTAACTCGCCTTGATCGTTGGGAACCGGAGCTGAATGAAGCCATAC
CAAACGACGAGCGTGACACCACGATGCCTGTAGCAATGGCAACAACGTTGCGCAAACTATTAACTGGCGA
ACTACTTACTCTAGCTTCCCGGCAACAATTAATAGACTGGATGGAGGCGGATAAAGTTGCAGGACCACTT
CTGCGCTCGGCCCTTCCGGCTGGCTGGTTTATTGCTGATAAATCTGGAGCCGGTGAGCGTGGGTCTCGCG
GTATCATTGCAGCACTGGGGCCAGATGGTAAGCCCTCCCGTATCGTAGTTATCTACACGACGGGGAGTCA
GGCAACTATGGATGAACGAAATAGACAGATCGCTGAGATAGGTGCCTCACTGATTAAGCATTGGTAACTG
TCAGACCAAGTTTACTCATATATACTTTAGATTGATTTAAAACTTCATTTTTAATTTAAAAGGATCTAGG
TGAAGATCCTTTTTGATAATCTCATGACCAAAATCCCTTAACGTGAGTTTTCGTTCCACTGAGCGTCAGA
CCCCGTAGAAAAGATCAAAGGATCTTCTTGAGATCCTTTTTTTCTGCGCGTAATCTGCTGCTTGCAAACA
AAAAAACCACCGCTACCAGCGGTGGTTTGTTTGCCGGATCAAGAGCTACCAACTCTTTTTCCGAAGGTAA
CTGGCTTCAGCAGAGCGCAGATACCAAATACTGTTCTTCTAGTGTAGCCGTAGTTAGGCCACCACTTCAA
GAACTCTGTAGCACCGCCTACATACCTCGCTCTGCTAATCCTGTTACCAGTGGCTGCTGCCAGTGGCGAT
AAGTCGTGTCTTACCGGGTTGGACTCAAGACGATAGTTACCGGATAAGGCGCAGCGGTCGGGCTGAACGG
GGGGTTCGTGCACACAGCCCAGCTTGGAGCGAACGACCTACACCGAACTGAGATACCTACAGCGTGAGCT
ATGAGAAAGCGCCACGCTTCCCGAAGGGAGAAAGGCGGACAGGTATCCGGTAAGCGGCAGGGTCGGAACA
GGAGAGCGCACGAGGGAGCTTCCAGGGGGAAACGCCTGGTATCTTTATAGTCCTGTCGGGTTTCGCCACC
TCTGACTTGAGCGTCGATTTTTGTGATGCTCGTCAGGGGGGCGGAGCCTATGGAAAAACGCCAGCAACGC
GGCCTTTTTACGGTTCCTGGCCTTTTGCTGGCCTTTTGCTCACATGTTCTTTCCTGCGTTATCCCCTGAT
TCTGTGGATAACCGTATTACCGCCTTTGAGTGAGCTGATACCGCTCGCCGCAGCCGAACGACCGAGCGCA
GCGAGTCAGTGAGCGAGGAAGCGGAAGAGCGCCCAATACGCAAACCGCCTCTCCCCGCGCGTTGGCCGAT
TCATTAATGCAGCTGGCACGACAGGTTTCCCGACTGGAAAGCGGGCAGTGAGCGCAACGCAATTAATGTG
AGTTAGCTCACTCATTAGGCACCCCAGGCTTTACACTTTATGCTTCCGGCTCGTATGTTGTGTGGAATTG
TGAGCGGATAACAATTTCACACAGGAAACAGCTATGACCATGATTACGCCAAGCGCGCAATTAACCCTCA
CTAAAGGGAACAAAAGCTGGAGCTGCAAGCTTAATGTAGTCTTATGCAATACTCTTGTAGTCTTGCAACA
TGGTAACGATGAGTTAGCAACATGCCTTACAAGGAGAGAAAAAGCACCGTGCATGCCGATTGGTGGAAGT
AAGGTGGTACGATCGTGCCTTATTAGGAAGGCAACAGACGGGTCTGACATGGATTGGACGAACCACTGAA
TTGCCGCATTGCAGAGATATTGTATTTAAGTGCCTAGCTCGATACATAAACGGGTCTCTCTGGTTAGACC
AGATCTGAGCCTGGGAGCTCTCTGGCTAACTAGGGAACCCACTGCTTAAGCCTCAATAAAGCTTGCCTTG
AGTGCTTCAAGTAGTGTGTGCCCGTCTGTTGTGTGACTCTGGTAACTAGAGATCCCTCAGACCCTTTTAG
TCAGTGTGGAAAATCTCTAGCAGTGGCGCCCGAACAGGGACTTGAAAGCGAAAGGGAAACCAGAGGAGCT
CTCTCGACGCAGGACTCGGCTTGCTGAAGCGCGCACGGCAAGAGGCGAGGGGCGGCGACTGGTGAGTACG
CCAAAAATTTTGACTAGCGGAGGCTAGAAGGAGAGAGATGGGTGCGAGAGCGTCAGTATTAAGCGGGGGA
GAATTAGATCGCGATGGGAAAAAATTCGGTTAAGGCCAGGGGGAAAGAAAAAATATAAATTAAAACATAT
AGTATGGGCAAGCAGGGAGCTAGAACGATTCGCAGTTAATCCTGGCCTGTTAGAAACATCAGAAGGCTGT
AGACAAATACTGGGACAGCTACAACCATCCCTTCAGACAGGATCAGAAGAACTTAGATCATTATATAATA
CAGTAGCAACCCTCTATTGTGTGCATCAAAGGATAGAGATAAAAGACACCAAGGAAGCTTTAGACAAGAT
AGAGGAAGAGCAAAACAAAAGTAAGACCACCGCACAGCAAGCGGCCGCTGATCTTCAGACCTGGAGGAGG
AGATATGAGGGACAATTGGAGAAGTGAATTATATAAATATAAAGTAGTAAAAATTGAACCATTAGGAGTA
GCACCCACCAAGGCAAAGAGAAGAGTGGTGCAGAGAGAAAAAAGAGCAGTGGGAATAGGAGCTTTGTTCC
TTGGGTTCTTGGGAGCAGCAGGAAGCACTATGGGCGCAGCGTCAATGACGCTGACGGTACAGGCCAGACA
ATTATTGTCTGGTATAGTGCAGCAGCAGAACAATTTGCTGAGGGCTATTGAGGCGCAACAGCATCTGTTG
CAACTCACAGTCTGGGGCATCAAGCAGCTCCAGGCAAGAATCCTGGCTGTGGAAAGATACCTAAAGGATC
AACAGCTCCTGGGGATTTGGGGTTGCTCTGGAAAACTCATTTGCACCACTGCTGTGCCTTGGAATGCTAG
TTGGAGTAATAAATCTCTGGAACAGATTTGGAATCACACGACCTGGATGGAGTGGGACAGAGAAATTAAC
AATTACACAAGCTTAATACACTCCTTAATTGAAGAATCGCAAAACCAGCAAGAAAAGAATGAACAAGAAT
TATTGGAATTAGATAAATGGGCAAGTTTGTGGAATTGGTTTAACATAACAAATTGGCTGTGGTATATAAA
ATTATTCATAATGATAGTAGGAGGCTTGGTAGGTTTAAGAATAGTTTTTGCTGTACTTTCTATAGTGAAT
AGAGTTAGGCAGGGATATTCACCATTATCGTTTCAGACCCACCTCCCAACCCCGAGGGGACCCAGAGAGG
GCCTATTTCCCATGATTCCTTCATATTTGCATATACGATACAAGGCTGTTAGAGAGATAATTAGAATTAA
TTTGACTGTAAACACAAAGATATTAGTACAAAATACGTGACGTAGAAAGTAATAATTTCTTGGGTAGTTT
GCAGTTTTAAAATTATGTTTTAAAATGGACTATCATATGCTTACCGTAACTTGAAAGTATTTCGATTTCT
TGGCTTTATATATCTTGTGGAAAGGACGAAACACCGGCTGGTCCGACTCTACGCAGGTTTTAGAGCTAGA
AATAGCAAGTTAAAATAAGGCTAGTCCGTTATCAACTTGAAAAAGTGGCACCGAGTCGGTGCTTTTTTAA
GCTTGGCGTAACTAGATCTTGAGACAAATGGCAGTATTCATCCACAATTTTAAAAGAAAAGGGGGGATTG
GGGGGTACAGTGCAGGGGAAAGAATAGTAGACATAATAGCAACAGACATACAAACTAAAGAATTACAAAA
ACAAATTACAAAAATTCAAAATTTTCGGGTTTATTACAGGGACAGCAGAGATCCACTTTGGCGCCGGCTC
GAGGGGG
