>Addgene plasmid #75750 | BLK gRNA (BRDN0001147641) | depositor partial sequence | sequence record 143210 | Target Sequence
GCTGGTCCGACTCTACGCAG
