>Addgene plasmid #75750 | BLK gRNA (BRDN0001147641) | addgene partial sequence | sequence record 184493 | hU6-F
ACGTGACGTAGAAAGTAATAATTTCTTGGGTAGTTTGCAGTTTTAAAATTATGTTTTAAAATGGACTATC
ATATGCTTACCGTAACTTGAAAGTATTTCGATTTCTTGGCTTTATATATCTTGTGGAAAGGACGAAACAC
CGGCTGGTCCGACTCTACGCAGGTTTTAGAGCTAGAAATAGCAAGTTAAAATAAGGCTAGTCCGTTATCA
ACTTGAAAAAGTGGCACCGAGTCGGTGCTTTTTTAAGCTTGGCGTAACTAGATCTTGAGACAAATGGCAG
TATTCATCCACAATTTTAAAAGAAAAGGGGGGATTGGGGGGTACAGTGCAGGGGAAAGAATAGTAGACAT
AATAGCAACAGACATACAAACTAAAGAATTACAAAAACAAATTACAAAAATTCAAAATTTTCGGGTTTAT
TACAGGGACAGCAGAGATCCACTTTGGCGCCGGCTCGAGGGGGCCCGGGTGCAAAGATGGATAAAGTTTT
AAACAGAGAGGAATCTTTGCAGCTAATGGACCTTCTAGGTCTTGAAAGGAGTGGGAATTGGCTCCGGTGC
CCGTCAGTGG
